Addgene plasmid #233141: MSCV-IRES-Thy1.1-Aoah
Purpose: Thy1.1 and Aoah overexpression
Depositing lab: Peng Jiang. Depositing organization: National Cancer Institute (NCI). Publication: Cancer immunology data engine reveals secreted AOAH as a potential immunotherapy. Gong L, Luo J, Yang E, Ru B, Qi Z, Yang Y, Rani A, Purohit A, Zhang Y, Guan G, Paul R, Vu T, Chen Z, Ji R, Day CP, Wu C, Merlino G, Fitzgerald D, Altan-Bonnet G, Aldape K, Wu J, Guan X, Jiang P. Cell. 2025 Jul 24:S0092-8674(25)00793-7. doi: 10.1016/j.cell.2025.07.004. PubMed 40730154.
Backbone
  Vector backbone: MSCV-IRES-Thy1.1
  Backbone manufacturer: Genecopoeia
  Vector type: Lentiviral
  Selectable markers: Puromycin
Growth in bacteria
  Bacterial resistance: Ampicillin, 100 μg/mL
  Growth temperature: 37°C
  Growth strain: NEB Stable
  Copy number: Unknown
Gene/Insert
  Gene/Insert name: Acyloxyacyl hydrolase (alt name: Aoah)
  Species: M. musculus (mouse)
  Entrez Gene: Aoah (a.k.a. 4930433E13Rik)
Terms and licenses: Academic/Nonprofit Terms; Industry Terms: Not Available to Industry
How to cite: MSCV-IRES-Thy1.1-Aoah was a gift from Peng Jiang (Addgene plasmid # 233141 ; http://n2t.net/addgene:233141 ; RRID:Addgene_233141)
