[The description below was written by a language model from this plasmid's Addgene catalogue record and pLannotate feature annotations shown in this document.]
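Description:
MSCV-IRES-Thy1.1-Aoah is a retroviral expression plasmid for co-expressing mouse acyloxyacyl hydrolase (Aoah) and the surface marker Thy1.1 in mammalian cells. The catalogue lists the vector type as lentiviral. The annotated features, however, are those of a gammaretroviral MSCV backbone: 5' and 3' long terminal repeats from murine embryonic stem cell virus, the MESV Ψ packaging signal, and a truncated MMLV gag segment lacking its start codon, which extends the packaging region. No HIV-derived elements are annotated. In bacteria the 7,959 nt plasmid is maintained through a high-copy ColE1/pUC-type origin and an ampicillin resistance gene with its own promoter. Short fragments of rop, bom, lacZα, TcR, lacI and env appear to be non-functional backbone remnants.

The payload lies between the LTRs, and no separate internal promoter is annotated, so transcription is presumably driven from the 5' LTR. The Aoah coding sequence comes first and encodes the enzyme that removes secondary fatty acyl chains from the lipid A portion of bacterial lipopolysaccharide. It is followed by an EMCV internal ribosome entry site and the Thy1.1 (CD90.1) coding sequence. Because both proteins are translated from one bicistronic transcript, surface Thy1.1 serves as a proxy for Aoah expression, allowing transduced cells to be identified or sorted by antibody staining. The catalogue lists puromycin as a selectable marker, but no puromycin resistance gene appears in the feature table, so Thy1.1 seems to be the only marker for transduced cells. The stated purpose is Thy1.1 and Aoah overexpression, and the associated publication concerns secreted AOAH as a candidate cancer immunotherapy.
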