Features (pLannotate 1.2.2; 20 found; start..end, strand, type, name):
    255..359     -  promoter       AmpR promoter: bla
    454..489     +  CDS            rop (fragment): Rop protein, which maintains plasmids at low copy number; rop
    591..690     +  misc_feature   bom (fragment): basis of mobility region from pBR322
    696..845     -  CDS            lacZα (fragment): LacZα fragment of β-galactosidase; lacZ fragment
    845..1046    -  CDS            TcR (fragment): tetracycline efflux protein; tet; confers resistance to tetracycline
   1047..1145    +  CDS            env (fragment): murine leukemia virus gPr80 envelope polyprotein precursor; env; proteolytically cleaved into gp70SU and p15TM subunits
   1187..1703    +  LTR            5' LTR: 5' long terminal repeat from murine embryonic stem cell virus
   1767..2108    +  misc_feature   MESV Ψ: packaging signal of murine embryonic stem cell virus
   2175..2591    +  CDS            gag (truncated): truncated Moloney murine leukemia virus (MMLV) gag gene lacking the start codon
   2611..4332    +  CDS            Aoah: AOAH_MOUSE - Experimental evidence at protein level: Swiss-Prot protein existence level 1. Removes the secondary (acyloxyacyl-linked) fatty acyl chains from the lipid A region of bacterial lipopolysaccharides (LPS) (PubMed:12810692, PubMed:15155618, PubMed:17322564, PubMed:19860560). By breaking down LPS, terminates the host response to bacterial infection and prevents prolonged and damaging inflammatory responses (PubMed:17322564, PubMed:19860560, PubMed:28622363). In peritoneal macrophages, seems to be important for recovery from a state of immune tolerance following infection by Gram-negati
   4456..4918    +  misc_feature   IRES: internal ribosome entry site (IRES) of the encephalomyocarditis virus (EMCV)
   4930..4948    +  intron         CMV intron (fragment): modified intron A from human cytomegalovirus
   4968..5456    +  CDS            Thy1.1: mouse GPI-anchored cell surface glycoprotein of the immunoglobulin superfamily This allele of Thy1 is also known as CD90.1.
   5540..6054    +  LTR            3' LTR: 3' long terminal repeat from murine embryonic stem cell virus
   6216..6232    -  protein_bind   lac operator: The lac repressor binds to the lac operator to inhibit transcription in E. coli. This inhibition can be relieved by adding lactose or isopropyl-β-D-thiogalactopyranoside (IPTG). lac repressor encoded by lacI
   6240..6270    -  promoter       lac promoter: promoter for the E. coli lac operon
   6285..6306    -  protein_bind   CAP binding site: CAP binding activates transcription in the presence of cAMP. E. coli catabolite activator protein
   6319..6411    -  CDS            lacI (fragment): lac repressor; lacI; The lac repressor binds to the lac operator to inhibit transcription in E. coli. This inhibition can be relieved by adding lactose or isopropyl-β-D-thiogalactopyranoside (IPTG).
   6594..7182    -  rep_origin     ori: high-copy-number ColE1/pMB1/pBR322/pUC origin of replication
   7353..254     -  CDS            AmpR (across the origin): β-lactamase; bla; confers resistance to ampicillin, carbenicillin, and related antibiotics
>Addgene plasmid #233141 | MSCV-IRES-Thy1.1-Aoah | addgene full sequence | sequence record 467758 | Addgene NGS Result
CCGGCGTCAATACGGGATAATACCGCGCCACATAGCAGAACTTTAAAAGTGCTCATCATTGGAAAACGTT
CTTCGGGGCGAAAACTCTCAAGGATCTTACCGCTGTTGAGATCCAGTTCGATGTAACCCACTCGTGCACC
CAACTGATCTTCAGCATCTTTTACTTTCACCAGCGTTTCTGGGTGAGCAAAAACAGGAAGGCAAAATGCC
GCAAAAAAGGGAATAAGGGCGACACGGAAATGTTGAATACTCATACTCTTCCTTTTTCAATATTATTGAA
GCATTTATCAGGGTTATTGTCTCATGAGCGGATACATATTTGAATGTATTTAGAAAAATAAACAAATAGG
GGTTCCGCGCACATTTCCCCGAAAAGTGCCACCTGACGTCTAAGAAACCATTATTATCATGACATTAACC
TATAAAAATAGGCGTATCACGAGGCCCTTTCGTCTCGCGCGTTTCGGTGATGACGGTGAAAACCTCTGAC
ACATGCAGCTCCCGGAGACGGTCACAGCTTGTCTGTAAGCGGATGCCGGGAGCAGACAAGCCCGTCAGGG
CGCGTCAGCGGGTGTTGGCGGGTGTCGGGGCTGGCTTAACTATGCGGCATCAGAGCAGATTGTACTGAGA
GTGCACCATATGCGGTGTGAAATACCGCACAGATGCGTAAGGAGAAAATACCGCATCAGGCGCCATTCGC
CATTCAGGCTGCGCAACTGTTGGGAAGGGCGATCGGTGCGGGCCTCTTCGCTATTACGCCAGCTGGCGAA
AGGGGGATGTGCTGCAAGGCGATTAAGTTGGGTAACGCCAGGGTTTTCCCAGTCACGACGTTGTAAAACG
ACGGCGCAAGGAATGGTGCATGCAAGGAGATGGCGCCCAACAGTCCCCCGGCCACGGGGCCTGCCACCAT
ACCCACGCCGAAACAAGCGCTCATGAGCCCGAAGTGGCGAGCCCGATCTTCCCCATCGGTGATGTCGGCG
ATATAGGCGCCAGCAACCGCACCTGTGGCGCCGGTGATGCCGGCCACGATGCGTCCGGCGTAGAGGCGAT
TAGTCCAATTTGTTAAAGACAGGATATCAGTGGTCCAGGCTCTAGTTTTGACTCAACAATATCACCAGCT
GAAGCCTATAGAGTACGAGCCATAGATAAAATAAAAGATTTTATTTAGTCTCCAGAAAAAGGGGGGAATG
AAAGACCCCACCTGTAGGTTTGGCAAGCTAGCTTAAGTAACGCCATTTTGCAAGGCATGGAAAATACATA
ACTGAGAATAGAGAAGTTCAGATCAAGGTTAGGAACAGAGAGACAGCAGAATATGGGCCAAACAGGATAT
CTGTGGTAAGCAGTTCCTGCCCCGGCTCAGGGCCAAGAACAGATGGTCCCCAGATGCGGTCCCGCCCTCA
GCAGTTTCTAGAGAACCATCAGATGTTTCCAGGGTGCCCCAAGGACCTGAAATGACCCTGTGCCTTATTT
GAACTAACCAATCAGTTCGCTTCTCGCTTCTGTTCGCGCGCTTCTGCTCCCCGAGCTCAATAAAAGAGCC
CACAACCCCTCACTCGGCGCGCCAGTCCTCCGATAGACTGCGTCGCCCGGGTACCCGTATTCCCAATAAA
GCCTCTTGCTGTTTGCATCCGAATCGTGGACTCGCTGATCCTTGGGAGGGTCTCCTCAGATTGATTGACT
GCCCACCTCGGGGGTCTTTCATTTGGAGGTTCCACCGAGATTTGGAGACCCCTGCCCAGGGACCACCGAC
CCCCCCGCCGGGAGGTAAGCTGGCCAGCGGTCGTTTCGTGTCTGTCTCTGTCTTTGTGCGTGTTTGTGCC
GGCATCTAATGTTTGCGCCTGCGTCTGTACTAGTTAGCTAACTAGCTCTGTATCTGGCGGACCCGTGGTG
GAACTGACGAGTTCTGAACACCCGGCCGCAACCCTGGGAGACGTCCCAGGGACTTTGGGGGCCGTTTTTG
TGGCCCGACCTGAGGAAGGGAGTCGATGTGGAATCCGACCCCGTCAGGATATGTGGTTCTGGTAGGAGAC
GAGAACCTAAAACAGTTCCCGCCTCCGTCTGAATTTTTGCTTTCGGTTTGGAACCGAAGCCGCGCGTCTT
GTCTGCTGCAGCGCTGCAGCATCGTTCTGTGTTGTCTCTGTCTGACTGTGTTTCTGTATTTGTCTGAAAA
TTAGGGCCAGACTGTTACCACTCCCTTAAGTTTGACCTTAGGTCACTGGAAAGATGTCGAGCGGATCGCT
CACAACCAGTCGGTAGATGTCAAGAAGAGACGTTGGGTTACCTTCTGCTCTGCAGAATGGCCAACCTTTA
ACGTCGGATGGCCGCGAGACGGCACCTTTAACCGAGACCTCATCACCCAGGTTAAGATCAAGGTCTTTTC
ACCTGGCCCGCATGGACACCCAGACCAGGTCCCCTACATCGTGACCTGGGAAGCCTTGGCTTTTGACCCC
CCTCCCTGGGTCAAGCCCTTTGTACACCCTAAGCCTCCGCCTCCTCTTCCTCCATCCGCCCCGTCTCTCC
CCCTTGAACCTCCTCGTTCGACCCCGCCTCGATCCTCCCTTTATCCAGCCCTCACTCCTTCTCTAGGCGC
CGGAATTCGTTAACGCCACCATGAAGTTTCCCTGGAAAGTCTTCAAGACCACCCTTCTGCTTCTTCTGCT
CTCTCACTCATTGGCCTCTGTGCCCTCTGAGGACCAGCCAGGTGACAGCTACTCCCATGGCCAAAGCTGT
TTAGGGTGTGTGGTACTGGTATCTGTGATTGAGCAACTGGCTGAAGTTCACAACTCTTCAGTCCAGGTGG
CGATGGAGAGACTCTGCAGCTACCTGCCTGAAAAGCTGTTCTTGAAGACCGCCTGCTATTTCTTGGTTCA
GACATTTGGCTCAGACATCATAAAACTACTCGATGAAGCTATGAAGGCTGATGTGGTGTGCTATGCTCTG
GAATTTTGCAAGCGGGGTGCTGTCCAACCACAGTGTCATCTCTACCCACTTCCCCAGGAGGCCTGGGAGT
CTGCACTGGAGAAGGCGAGACAAGTCCTCAGGAGGTCCTCTACCATGAAATATCCCAGAAGTGGTCGTAA
CATTTGTTCCCTACCATTTTTGACCAAGATCTGCCAGAAAATTGAATTATCTATAAAGAAGGCCGTGCCA
TTCAAAGACATAGATTCAGACAAGCACAGTGTTTTCCCAACGCTGCGGGGCTACCACTGGCGAGGGCGTG
ACTGTAATGACAGTGACAAGACAGTGTACCCGGGCAGAAGGCCAGACAACTGGGATATCCATCAGGACTC
CAACTGTAATGGCATCTGGGGTATTGATCCGAAAGATGGAATTCCATATGAGAAGAAATTCTGTGAAGGT
TCACAGCCCAGGGGAATCATTTTGCTGGGAGACTCAGCTGGGGCTCATTTTCACATCCCCCCTGAATGGC
TGACAGCTTCACAGATGTCTGTGAACTCCTTCCTCAACCTGCCGTCCGCCCTTACCGATGAGCTCAACTG
GCCCCAACTCTCTGGTGTAACTGGATTTCTGGACTCCACGAGTGGAATTGAAGAAAAATCCATTTACCAT
CGTTTGAGAAAGAGAAACCATTGCAATCACAGAGACTATCAGAGTATCTCAAAAAATGGTGCATCTTCCA
GAAATCTGAAGAATTTTATTGAAAGCTTGTCTAGGAACCAGGCATCAGACCATCCAGCCATTGTCCTTTA
TGCCATGATTGGAAACGATGTTTGTAATTCGAAAGCTGACACAGTACCAGAAATGACCACTCCTGAACAA
ATGTACGCCAACGTCATGCAGACTCTGACACATCTAAATTCTCACCTGCCCAATGGCAGCCACGTTATTT
TATACGGCTTACCAGATGGAACTTTTCTCTGGGATAGCTTGCACAACCGATACCACCCTCTAGGCCAGCT
AAATAAAGATGTGACCTATGCACAGTTCTTCTCCTTTCTAAGATGCCTGCAGCTCAATCCCTGTAACGGC
TGGATGTCTTCCAACAAGACCCTCCGGACTCTCACTTCAGAGAGAGCCGAACAACTCTCCAATACACTGA
AAAAAATTGCAACCACCGAGACGTTTGCAAACTTCGATCTTTTCTACGTGGATTTTGCCTTCCATGAAAT
AATAGAGGACTGGCAGAAAAGAGGTGGACAGCCATGGCAGCTTATTGAACCTGTGGATGGATTCCACCCC
AATGAGGTGGCTTCACTTCTGCAAGCAAATCGTGTCTGGGAAAAGATACAGCTTCAATGGCCTCATGTCC
TGGGAAAGGAGAATCCATTCAACTCTCAGATTGAAGAGGTGTTTGGAGACCAAGGAGGACACTAGCCGCG
GCCGCCCCTCTCCCTCCCCCCCCCCTAACGTTACTGGCCGAAGCCGCTTGGAATAAGGCCGGTGTGCGTT
TGTCTATATGTTATTTTCCACCATATTGCCGTCTTTTGGCAATGTGAGGGCCCGGAAACCTGGCCCTGTC
TTCTTGACGAGCATTCCTAGGGGTCTTTCCCCTCTCGCCAAAGGAATGCAAGGTCTGTTGAATGTCGTGA
AGGAAGCAGTTCCTCTGGAAGCTTCTTGAAGACAAACAACGTCTGTAGCGACCCTTTGCAGGCAGCGGAA
CCCCCCACCTGGCGACAGGTGCCTCTGCGGCCAAAAGCCACGTGTATAAGATACACCTGCAAAGGCGGCA
CAACCCCAGTGCCACGTTGTGAGTTGGATAGTTGTGGAAAGAGTCAAATGGCTCTCCTCAAGCGTATTCA
ACAAGGGGCTGAAGGATGCCCAGAAGGTACCCCATTGTATGGGATCTGATCTGGGGCCTCGGTGCACATG
CTTTACATGTGTTTAGTCGAGGTTAAAAAAACGTCTAGGCCCCCCGAACCACGGGGACGTGGTTTTCCTT
TGAAAAACACGATGATAATATGGCCACAACCATGGGTCTTTTCTGCAGTCACCGTCCTCGAGGCACCATG
AACCCAGCCATCAGCGTCGCTCTCCTGCTCTCAGTCTTGCAGGTGTCCCGAGGGCAGAAGGTGACCAGCC
TGACAGCCTGCCTGGTGAACCAAAACCTTCGCCTGGACTGCCGCCATGAGAATAACACCAAGGATAACTC
CATCCAGCATGAGTTCAGCCTGACCCGAGAGAAGAGGAAGCACGTGCTCTCAGGCACCCTTGGGATACCC
GAGCACACGTACCGCTCCCGCGTCACCCTCTCCAACCAGCCCTATATCAAGGTCCTTACCCTAGCCAACT
TCACCACCAAGGATGAGGGCGACTACTTTTGTGAGCTTCGCGTCTCGGGCGCGAATCCCATGAGCTCCAA
TAAAAGTATCAGTGTGTATAGAGACAAGCTGGTCAAGTGTGGCGGCATAAGCCTGCTGGTTCAGAACACA
TCCTGGATGCTGCTGCTGCTGCTTTCCCTCTCCCTCCTCCAAGCCCTGGACTTCATTTCTCTGTGACGCG
TAGAATTGGATCCGTCGACCTGCAGCCAAGCTTATCGATAAAATAAAAGATTTTATTTAGTCTCCAGAAA
AAGGGGGGAATGAAAGACCCCACCTGTAGGTTTGGCAAGCTAGCTTAAGTAACGCCATTTTGCAAGGCAT
GGAAAATACATAACTGAGAATAGAGAAGTTCAGATCAAGGTTAGGAACAGAGAGACAGCAGAATATGGGC
CAAACAGGATATCTGTGGTAAGCAGTTCCTGCCCCGGCTCAGGGCCAAGAACAGATGGTCCCCAGATGCG
GTCCCGCCCTCAGCAGTTTCTAGAGAACCATCAGATGTTTCCAGGGTGCCCCAAGGACCTGAAATGACCC
TGTGCCTTATTTGAACTAACCAATCAGTTCGCTTCTCGCTTCTGTTCGCGCGCTTCTGCTCCCCGAGCTC
AATAAAAGAGCCCACAACCCCTCACTCGGCGCGCCAGTCCTCCGATAGACTGCGTCGCCCGGGTACCCGT
GTATCCAATAAACCCTCTTGCAGTTGCATCCGACTTGTGGTCTCGCTGTTCCTTGGGAGGGTCTCCTCTG
AGTGATTGACTACCCGTCAGCGGGGGTCTTTCATGGGTAACAGTTTCTTGAAGTTGGAGAACAACATTCT
GAGGGTAGGAGTCGAATATTAAGTAATCCTGACTCAATTAGCCACTGTTTTGAATCCACATACTCCAATA
CTCCTGAAATAGTTCATTATGGACAGCGCAGAAAGAGCTGGGGAGAATTGTGAAATTGTTATCCGCTCAC
AATTCCACACAACATACGAGCCGGAAGCATAAAGTGTAAAGCCTGGGGTGCCTAATGAGTGAGCTAACTC
ACATTAATTGCGTTGCGCTCACTGCCCGCTTTCCAGTCGGGAAACCTGTCGTGCCAGCTGCATTAATGAA
TCGGCCAACGCGCGGGGAGAGGCGGTTTGCGTATTGGGCGCTCTTCCGCTTCCTCGCTCACTGACTCGCT
GCGCTCGGTCGTTCGGCTGCGGCGAGCGGTATCAGCTCACTCAAAGGCGGTAATACGGTTATCCACAGAA
TCAGGGGATAACGCAGGAAAGAACATGTGAGCAAAAGGCCAGCAAAAGGCCAGGAACCGTAAAAAGGCCG
CGTTGCTGGCGTTTTTCCATAGGCTCCGCCCCCCTGACGAGCATCACAAAAATCGACGCTCAAGTCAGAG
GTGGCGAAACCCGACAGGACTATAAAGATACCAGGCGTTTCCCCCTGGAAGCTCCCTCGTGCGCTCTCCT
GTTCCGACCCTGCCGCTTACCGGATACCTGTCCGCCTTTCTCCCTTCGGGAAGCGTGGCGCTTTCTCATA
GCTCACGCTGTAGGTATCTCAGTTCGGTGTAGGTCGTTCGCTCCAAGCTGGGCTGTGTGCACGAACCCCC
CGTTCAGCCCGACCGCTGCGCCTTATCCGGTAACTATCGTCTTGAGTCCAACCCGGTAAGACACGACTTA
TCGCCACTGGCAGCAGCCACTGGTAACAGGATTAGCAGAGCGAGGTATGTAGGCGGTGCTACAGAGTTCT
TGAAGTGGTGGCCTAACTACGGCTACACTAGAAGAACAGTATTTGGTATCTGCGCTCTGCTGAAGCCAGT
TACCTTCGGAAAAAGAGTTGGTAGCTCTTGATCCGGCAAAAAAACCACCGCTGGTAGCGGTGGTTTTTTT
GTTTGCAAGCAGCAGATTACGCGCAGAAAAAAAGGATCTCAAGAAGATCCTTTGATCTTTTCTACGGGGT
CTGACGCTCAGTGGAACGAAAACTCACGTTAAGGGATTTTGGTCATGAGATTATCAAAAAGGATCTTCAC
CTAGATCCTTTTAAATTAAAAATGAAGTTTTAAATCAATCTAAAGTATATATGAGTAAACTTGGTCTGAC
AGTTACCAATGCTTAATCAGTGAGGCACCTATCTCAGCGATCTGTCTATTTCGTTCATCCATAGTTGCCT
GACTCCCCGTCGTGTAGATAACTACGATACGGGAGGGCTTACCATCTGGCCCCAGTGCTGCAATGATACC
GCGAGACCCACGCTCACCGGCTCCAGATTTATCAGCAATAAACCAGCCAGCCGGAAGGGCCGAGCGCAGA
AGTGGTCCTGCAACTTTATCCGCCTCCATCCAGTCTATTAATTGTTGCCGGGAAGCTAGAGTAAGTAGTT
CGCCAGTTAATAGTTTGCGCAACGTTGTTGCCATTGCTACAGGCATCGTGGTGTCACGCTCGTCGTTTGG
TATGGCTTCATTCAGCTCCGGTTCCCAACGATCAAGGCGAGTTACATGATCCCCCATGTTGTGCAAAAAA
GCGGTTAGCTCCTTCGGTCCTCCGATCGTTGTCAGAAGTAAGTTGGCCGCAGTGTTATCACTCATGGTTA
TGGCAGCACTGCATAATTCTCTTACTGTCATGCCATCCGTAAGATGCTTTTCTGTGACTGGTGAGTACTC
AACCAAGTCATTCTGAGAATAGTGTATGCGGCGACCGAGTTGCTCTTGC
